>Addgene plasmid #111490 | B7-2 | addgene full sequence | sequence record 267514 | Addgene NGS Result
TAATACGACTCACTATAGGGGAATTGAGAGCGGATAACAATTCCCCTCTAGAAATAATTTTGTTTAACTT
TAAGAAGGAGATATACCATGCATCATCATCACCATCATTTAAGTGAGGCAGAAGCCCGCCCGACTAACTT
TATCCGTCAGATCATCGATGAAGATCTGGCCAGTGGTAAGCACACCACAGTACACACCCGTTTCCCGCCG
GAGCCGAATGGCTATCTGCATATTGGCCATGCGAAATCTATCTGCCTGAACTTCGGGATCGCCCAGGACT
ATAAAGGCCAGTGCAACCTGCGTTTCGACGACACTAACCCGGTAAAAGAAGATATCGAGTATGTTGAGTC
GATCAAAAACGACGTAGAGTGGTTAGGTTTTCACTGGTCTGGTAACGTCCGTTACTCCTCCGATTATTTT
GATCAGCTCCACGCCTATGCGATCGAACTGATCAATAAAGGCCTGGCGTACGTTGATGAACTGACGCCGG
AACAGATCCGCGAATACCGCGGCACCCTGACGCAACCGGGTAAAAACAGCCCGTACCGCGACCGCAGCGT
TGAAGAGAACCTGGCGCTGTTCGAAAAAATGCGTGCCGGTGGTTTTGAAGAAGGTAAAGCCTGCCTGCGT
GCGAAAATCGACATGGCTTCACCGTTTATCGTGATGCGCGATCCGGTGCTGTACCGTATTAAATTTGCTG
AACACCACCAGACTGGCAACAAGTGGTGCATCTACCCGATGTACGACTTCACCCACTGCATCAGCGATGC
CCTGGAAGGTATTACGCACTCTCTGTGTACGCTTGAGTTCCAGGACAACCGTCGTCTGTACGACTGGGTA
CTGGACAACATCACGATTCCTGTTCACCCGCGCCAGTATGAGTTCTCGCGCCTGAATCTGGAATACACCG
TGATGTCCAAGCGTAAGTTGAACCTGCTGGTGACCGACAAGCACGTTGAAGGCTGGGATGACCCGCGTAT
GCCGACCATTTCCGGTCTGCGTCGTCGTGGTTACACTGCGGCTTCTATTCGTGAGTTCTGCAAACGCATC
GGCGTGACCAAGCAGGACAACACCATTGAGATGGCGTCGCTGGAATCCTGCATCCGTGAAGATCTCAACG
AAAATGCGCCGCGCGCAATGGCGGTTATCGATCCGGTGAAACTGGTTATCGAAAACTATCAGGGCGAAGG
CGAAATGGTTACCATGCCGAACCATCCGAACAAACCGGAAATGGGCAGCCGTCAGGTGCCGTTTAGCGGT
GAGATTTGGATTGATCGCGCCGATTTCCGCGAAGAAGCTAACAAGCAGTACAAACGTCTGGTGCTGGGTA
AAGAAGTGCGTCTGCGTAATGCTTATGTGATTAAGGCAGAACGCGTCGAGAAAGATGCCGAAGGTAATAT
CACCACCATCTTCTGTACTTATGACGCCGATACCTTAAGCAAAGATCCGGCAGATGGTCGTAAAGTCAAA
GGTGTTATTCACTGGGTGAGCGCGGCACATGCGCTGCCGGTTGAAATCCGTTTGTATGACCGTCTGTTCA
GCGTGCCTAACCCAGGTGCTGCGGATGATTTCCTGTCGGTGATTAACCCGGAATCGCTGGTGATCAAACA
GGGCTTTGCTGAACCGTCGCTGAAAGATGCGGTTGCGGGTAAAGCATTCCAGTTTGAGCGTGAAGGTTAC
TTCTGCCTCGATAGCCGCCATTCTACGGCGGAAAAACCTGTATTTAACCGCACCGTTGGGCTGCGTGATA
CCTGGGCGAAAGTAGGCGAGTATTAAAGCAGAGGCCATATGCTCGAGGATCCGGCTGCTAACAAAGCCCG
AAAGGAAGCTGAGTTGGCTGCTGCCACCGCTGAGCAATAACTAGCATAACCCCTTGGGGCCTCTAAACGG
GTCTTGAGGGGTTTTTTGCTGAAAGGAGGAACTATATCCGGATATCCCGCAAGAGGCCCGGCAGTACCGG
CATAACCAAGCCTATGCCTACAGCATCCAGGGCCTAGGGTACGGGTTTTGCTGCCCGCAAACGGGCTGTT
CTGGTGTTGCTAGTTTGTTATCAGAATCGCAGATCCGGCTTCAGCCGGTTTGCCGGCTGAAAGCGCTATT
TCTTCCAGAATTGCCATGATTTTTTCCCCACGGGAGGCGTCACTGGCTCCCGTGTTGTCGGCAGCTTTGA
TTCGATAAGCAGCATCGCCTGTTTCAGGCTGTCTATGTGTGACTGTTGAGCTGTAACAAGTTGTCTCAGG
TGTTCAATTTCATGTTCTAGTTGCTTTGTTTTACTGGTTTCACCTGTTCTATTAGGTGTTACATGCTGTT
CATCTGTTACATTGTCGATCTGTTCATGGTGAACAGCTTTGAATGCACCAAAAACTCGTAAAAGCTCTGA
TGTATCTATCTTTTTTACACCGTTTTCATCTGTGCATATGGACAGTTTTCCCTTTGATATGTAACGGTGA
ACAGTTGTTCTACTTTTGTTTGTTAGTCTTGATGCTTCACTGATAGATACAAGAGCCATAAGAACCTCAG
ATCCTTCCGTATTTAGCCAGTATGTTCTCTAGTGTGGTTCGTTGTTTTTGCGTGAGCCATGAGAACGAAC
CATTGAGATCATACTTACTTTGCATGTCACTCAAAAATTTTGCCTCAAAACTGGTGAGCTGAATTTTTGC
AGTTAAAGCATCGTGTAGTGTTTTTCTTAGTCCGTTATGTAGGTAGGAATCTGATGTAATGGTTGTTGGT
ATTTTGTCACCATTCATTTTTATCTGGTTGTTCTCAAGTTCGGTTACGAGATCCATTTGTCTATCTAGTT
CAACTTGGAAAATCAACGTATCAGTCGGGCGGCCTCGCTTATCAACCACCAATTTCATATTGCTGTAAGT
GTTTAAATCTTTACTTATTGGTTTCAAAACCCATTGGTTAAGCCTTTTAAACTCATGGTAGTTATTTTCA
AGCATTAACATGAACTTAAATTCATCAAGGCTAATCTCTATATTTGCCTTGTGAGTTTTCTTTTGTGTTA
GTTCTTTTAATAACCACTCATAAATCCTCATAGAGTATTTGTTTTCAAAAGACTTAACATGTTCCAGATT
ATATTTTATGAATTTTTTTAACTGGAAAAGATAAGGCAATATCTCTTCACTAAAAACTAATTCTAATTTT
TCGCTTGAGAACTTGGCATAGTTTGTCCACTGGAAAATCTCAAAGCCTTTAACCAAAGGATTCCTGATTT
CCACAGTTCTCGTCATCAGCTCTCTGGTTGCTTTAGCTAATACACCATAAGCATTTTCCCTACTGATGTT
CATCATCTGAGCGTATTGGTTATAAGTGAACGATACCGTCCGTTCTTTCCTTGTAGGGTTTTCAATCGTG
GGGTTGAGTAGTGCCACACAGCATAAAATTAGCTTGGTTTCATGCTCCGTTAAGTCATAGCGACTAATCG
CTAGTTCATTTGCTTTGAAAACAACTAATTCAGACATACATCTCAATTGGTCTAGGTGATTTTAATCACT
ATACCAATTGAGATGGGCTAGTCAATGATAATTACTAGTCCTTTTCCTTTGAGTTGTGGGTATCTGTAAA
TTCTGCTAGACCTTTGCTGGAAAACTTGTAAATTCTGCTAGACCCTCTGTAAATTCCGCTAGACCTTTGT
GTGTTTTTTTTGTTTATATTCAAGTGGTTATAATTTATAGAATAAAGAAAGAATAAAAAAAGATAAAAAG
AATAGATCCCAGCCCTGTGTATAACTCACTACTTTAGTCAGTTCCGCAGTATTACAAAAGGATGTCGCAA
ACGCTGTTTGCTCCTCTACAAAACAGACCTTAAAACCCTAAAGGCTTAAGTAGCACCCTCGCAAGCTCGG
GCAAATCGCTGAATATTCCTTTTGTCTCCGACCATCAGGCACCTGAGTCGCTGTCTTTTTCGTGACATTC
AGTTCGCTGCGCTCACGGCTCTGGCAGTGAATGGGGGTAAATGGCACTACAGGCGCCTTTTATGGATTCA
TGCAAGGAAACTACCCATAATACAAGAAAAGCCCGTCACGGGCTTCTCAGGGCGTTTTATGGCGGGTCTG
CTATGTGGTGCTATCTGACTTTTTGCTGTTCAGCAGTTCCTGCCCTCTGATTTTCCAGTCTGACCACTTC
GGATTATCCCGTGACAGGTCATTCAGACTGGCTAATGCACCCAGTAAGGCAGCGGTATCATCAACAGGCT
TACCCGTCTTACTGTCCCTAGTGCTTGGATTCTCACCAATAAAAAACGCCCGGCGGCAACCGAGCGTTCT
GAACAAATCCAGATGGAGTTCTGAGGTCATTACTGGATCTATCAACAGGAGTCCAAGCGAGCTCTCGAAC
CCCAGAGTCCCGCTCAGAAGAACTCGTCAAGAAGGCGATAGAAGGCGATGCGCTGCGAATCGGGAGCGGC
GATACCGTAAAGCACGAGGAAGCGGTCAGCCCATTCGCCGCCAAGCTCTTCAGCAATATCACGGGTAGCC
AACGCTATGTCCTGATAGCGGTCCGCCACACCCAGCCGGCCACAGTCGATGAATCCAGAAAAGCGGCCAT
TTTCCACCATGATATTCGGCAAGCAGGCATCGCCATGGGTCACGACGAGATCCTCGCCGTCGGGCATGCG
CGCCTTGAGCCTGGCGAACAGTTCGGCTGGCGCGAGCCCCTGATGCTCTTCGTCCAGATCATCCTGATCG
ACAAGACCGGCTTCCATCCGAGTACGTGCTCGCTCGATGCGATGTTTCGCTTGGTGGTCGAATGGGCAGG
TAGCCGGATCAAGCGTATGCAGCCGCCGCATTGCATCAGCCATGATGGATACTTTCTCGGCAGGAGCAAG
GTGAGATGACAGGAGATCCTGCCCCGGCACTTCGCCCAATAGCAGCCAGTCCCTTCCCGCTTCAGTGACA
ACGTCGAGCACAGCTGCGCAAGGAACGCCCGTCGTGGCCAGCCACGATAGCCGCGCTGCCTCGTCCTGCA
GTTCATTCAGGGCACCGGACAGGTCGGTCTTGACAAAAAGAACCGGGCGCCCCTGCGCTGACAGCCGGAA
CACGGCGGCATCAGAGCAGCCGATTGTCTGTTGTGCCCAGTCATAGCCGAATAGCCTCTCCACCCAAGCG
GCCGGAGAACCTGCGTGCAATCCATCTTGTTCAATCATGCGAAACGATCCTCATCCTGTCTCTTGATCAG
ATCTTGATCCCCTGCGCCATCAGATCCTTGGCGGCAAGAAAGCCATCCAGTTTACTTTGCAGGGCTTCCC
AACCTTACCAGAGGGCGCCCCAGCTGGCAATTCCGACGTCTAAGAAACCATTATTATCATGACATTAACC
TATAAAAATAGGCGGATCACGAGGCCCTTTCGTCTTCACCTCGATGATCCCGCGAAAT
Features (pLannotate 1.2.2; 12 found; start..end, strand, type, name):
      1..19      +  promoter       T7 promoter: promoter for bacteriophage T7 RNA polymerase
     20..44      +  protein_bind   lac operator: The lac repressor binds to the lac operator to inhibit transcription in E. coli. This inhibition can be relieved by adding lactose or isopropyl-β-D-thiogalactopyranoside (IPTG). lac repressor encoded by lacI
     59..81      +  RBS            RBS: efficient ribosome binding site from bacteriophage T7 gene 10 (Olins and Rangwala, 1989)
    109..1770    +  CDS            glnS: SYQ_ECOLI - Experimental evidence at protein level: Swiss-Prot protein existence level 1. From Escherichia coli (strain K12).
   1804..1853    +  CDS            SET1 (fragment): solubility-enhancement tag derived from T7 phage gene 10B
   1861..1908    +  terminator     T7 terminator: transcription terminator for bacteriophage T7 RNA polymerase
   1931..1992    -  CDS            TcR (fragment): tetracycline efflux protein; tet; confers resistance to tetracycline
   2517..3467    -  CDS            Rep101: RepA protein needed for replication with the pSC101 origin; rep101
   3515..3737    -  rep_origin     pSC101 ori: low-copy replication origin that requires the Rep101 protein
   4229..4323    -  terminator     lambda t0 terminator: transcription terminator from phage lambda
   4357..5148    -  CDS            neo: KKA2_KLEPN - Also known as kan, nptII. Experimental evidence at protein level: Swiss-Prot protein existence level 1. Resistance to kanamycin, neomycin, paromomycin, ribostamycin, butirosin and gentamicin B. From Klebsiella pneumoniae.
   5180..5299    -  CDS            tnpA (fragment): TN5P_ECOLX - Also known as tnp. Experimental evidence at protein level: Swiss-Prot protein existence level 1. Mediates transposition of transposon Tn5 by a 'cut and paste' mechanism. First, the monomeric transposase binds the 19 bp inverted DNA repeats flanking the transposon. Then, dimerization of the DNA- bound transposase creates a synaptic DNA complex. After nicking of the first DNA strand, excision of the transposon proceeds through a series of intermediates. The transposase then mediates the insertion of the transposon at a new site by strand transfer. The activity of the wild- type tran
