[The description below was written by a language model from this plasmid's Addgene catalogue record and pLannotate feature annotations shown in this document.]
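Description:
B7-2 is a low-copy bacterial expression plasmid built on a pSC101 backbone for producing E. coli glutaminyl-tRNA synthetase (GlnRS, the glnS gene product). Replication depends on the pSC101 origin together with the plasmid-encoded Rep101 (RepA) protein, which keeps copy number low, and the plasmid is selected with kanamycin through a neo/nptII aminoglycoside phosphotransferase gene followed by a lambda t0 terminator. Short annotated fragments of a tetracycline efflux gene and of the Tn5 transposase appear to be non-functional remnants of the backbone and of the kanamycin cassette's origin rather than working parts.

The expression cassette follows the classic pET-style layout: a T7 promoter immediately followed by a lac operator, the strong ribosome binding site from phage T7 gene 10, the glnS coding sequence, and a T7 terminator. Transcription therefore requires a host that supplies T7 RNA polymerase, and it is held off by lac repressor until relieved with IPTG or lactose; no lacI gene is annotated on the plasmid, so the repressor would presumably have to come from the host. The catalogue entry records an N-terminal 6xHis tag on the insert for affinity purification; it is not separately annotated in the feature table, although there is a short gap between the RBS and the start of glnS where it could sit. A small fragment matching a T7 gene 10B-derived solubility tag lies downstream of the coding sequence and is probably vector-derived sequence. The insert was assembled by Gibson cloning. The plasmid comes from work using synthetic microbial consortia to assemble purified translation machinery, in which His-tagged GlnRS would be one of the components.
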