Addgene plasmid #111490: B7-2
Purpose: Gln-tRNA synthetase
Depositing lab: Cheemeng Tan. Depositing organization: University of California, Davis. Publication: Synthetic microbial consortia enable rapid assembly of pure translation machinery. Villarreal F, Contreras-Llano LE, Chavez M, Ding Y, Fan J, Pan T, Tan C. Nat Chem Biol. 2018 Jan;14(1):29-35. doi: 10.1038/nchembio.2514. Epub 2017 Nov 13. PubMed 29131146.
Backbone
  Vector backbone: pSC101
  Vector type: Bacterial Expression
Growth in bacteria
  Bacterial resistance: Kanamycin, 50 μg/mL
  Growth temperature: 37°C
  Growth strain: DH5alpha
  Copy number: Low Copy
Gene/Insert
  Gene/Insert name: Gln-tRNA synthetase
  Tag / fusion protein: 6xHis (N terminal on insert)
  Cloning method: Gibson Cloning
Terms and licenses: Academic/Nonprofit Terms; Industry Terms: Not Available to Industry
Depositor comments: Gene comes from E.coli.
How to cite: B7-2 was a gift from Cheemeng Tan (Addgene plasmid # 111490 ; http://n2t.net/addgene:111490 ; RRID:Addgene_111490)
